Addgene plasmid #26379: pDEST_TAF15
Depositing lab: Thomas Tuschl. Depositing organization: Rockefeller University. Publication: RNA targets of wild-type and mutant FET family proteins. Hoell JI, Larsson E, Runge S, Nusbaum JD, Duggimpudi S, Farazi TA, Hafner M, Borkhardt A, Sander C, Tuschl T. Nat Struct Mol Biol. 2011 Nov 13. doi: 10.1038/nsmb.2163. PubMed 22081015.
Backbone
  Vector backbone: pFRT_DESTFLAGHA
  Backbone manufacturer: N/A
  Backbone size w/o insert (bp): 5299
  Vector type: Mammalian Expression
Growth in bacteria
  Bacterial resistance: Ampicillin, 100 μg/mL
  Growth temperature: 37°C
  Growth strain: DH5alpha
  Copy number: High Copy
Gene/Insert
  Gene/Insert name: TAF15
  Species: H. sapiens (human)
  Insert size (bp): 1779
  GenBank ID: NM_139215
  Entrez Gene: TAF15 (a.k.a. Npl3, RBP56, TAF2N, TAFII68)
  Tag / fusion protein: FLAG/HA (N terminal on backbone)
  Cloning method: Gateway Cloning; 5′ cloning site SalI (not destroyed); 3′ cloning site NotI (not destroyed)
  Sequencing primers: 5′ CMV-F; 3′ BGH-Rev
Terms and licenses: Academic/Nonprofit Terms; Industry Terms: Not Available to Industry
How to cite: pDEST_TAF15 was a gift from Thomas Tuschl (Addgene plasmid # 26379 ; http://n2t.net/addgene:26379 ; RRID:Addgene_26379)
