[The description below was written by a language model from this plasmid's Addgene catalogue record.]
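Description:
pDEST_TAF15 is a mammalian expression plasmid carrying the human TAF15 coding sequence (about 1.8 kb) in the pFRT_DESTFLAGHA Gateway destination backbone (about 5.3 kb without insert). It is propagated in E. coli as a high-copy plasmid under ampicillin selection. The insert was introduced by Gateway recombination, and SalI and NotI sites flanking it at the 5′ and 3′ ends are retained. The backbone supplies an N-terminal FLAG/HA tandem epitope tag, so the encoded product is FLAG/HA-TAF15.

The record does not explicitly name the promoter or terminator. However, the listed sequencing primers (CMV forward and BGH reverse) imply that the tagged open reading frame lies between a CMV promoter and a bovine growth hormone polyadenylation signal, a standard arrangement for strong expression in mammalian cells. The "FRT" in the backbone name suggests an FLP recombinase target site, which would allow site-specific integration into a matching host cell line to make stable lines, but no such site, mammalian selection marker or inducible element is listed in the record, and no feature table is available to confirm these details.

TAF15 (also known as TAFII68 or RBP56) is an RNA-binding protein of the FET family. The associated publication concerns the RNA targets of wild-type and mutant FET proteins. This fits use of the construct to express epitope-tagged TAF15 in human cells, where the FLAG and HA epitopes allow detection of the protein and immunoprecipitation of it together with its bound RNAs.
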