>Addgene plasmid #26379 | pDEST_TAF15 | addgene partial sequence | sequence record 32549 | 26379 with CMV-F
AGCAGAGCTCTCTGGCTAACTAGAGAACCCACTGCTTACTGGCTTATCGAAATTAATACGACTCACTATA
GGGAGACCCAAGCTGGCTAGCGAGCTCGGATCGATCCATCGATAGTGTGGTGGAATTCTGATCGCCGCCG
CCATGGACTACAAGGACGACGATGACAAGTACCCTTATGACGTGCCCGATTACGCTTTGAACCAGATATC
AACAAGTTTGTACAAAAAAGCAGGCTCCACCATGGGAACCAATTCAGTCGACATGTCGGATTCTGGA
[285 nt withheld, positions 278-562]
AGAGCACCTTCCTATGACCAGCCAGACTATGGTCAACAAGATTCATATGACCAGCAGTCAGGCTATGATC
AACATCAAGGCTCATATGATGAGCAGTCAAATTATGATCAGCAGCATGATTCCTATAGTCAAAACCAGCA
GTCCTATCATTCACAAAGGGAAAACTACAGCCACCACACACAAGATGACCGTCGTGATGTGAGTAGGTAT
GGAGAAGATAATAGAGGATATGGCGGGTCACAGGGAGGAGGTAGAGGGCGTGGGGGATATGACAAGGATG
GAAGAGGTCCTATGACAGGATCAAGTGGTGGTGACCGCGGTGGCTTC
